>Addgene plasmid #16070 | MDH1-PGK-GFP microRNA-10b | addgene partial sequence | sequence record 22437 | EGFP-C 5'-CATGGTCCTGCTGGAGTTCGTG-3'
AGCTGTACAGTAATGAATTAATTAAGAATTGCGGCCGCGTCGACCTGCAGCCAAGCTTATCGATAAAATA
AAAGATTTTATTTAGTCTCCAGAAAAAGGGGGGAATGAAAGACCCCACCTGTAGGTTTGGCAAGAATTCT
TAATTAAAAACAGAACGAGGCGGCTGACCAGCGCCGGCTGCTTCTAGTCTCCATGTCGCACTTTGGTCTC
TGGCTATTCCGAAGAAACGTGAAGTTTTTGCATCGACCATATATTCCCCTAGAATCGAATCTGTGACTAT
ACGGATACCACACAAATTCGGTTCTACAGGGTATATATAGACAACGTTACAACCTCTGGGTCCCACCCAG
AGTGAGGTACCTAGGTCGCTGCCGGCCCCAATCTCTTCCTCTGAGCCACCACCGTTCGACGCAGCCACCC
GCACTTTCTGAGACAGTTCGGGCTCGAGTGGTCTCATACAGAACTTATAAGATTCCCAAATCCAAAGACA
TTTCACGTTTATGGTGATTTCCCAGAACACATAGCGACATGCAAATATTGGGATCCGCTAGCTTAAGTAA
CGCCATTTTGCAAGGCATGGAAAATACATAACTGAGAATAGAGAAGTTCAGATCAAGGTTAGGAACAGAG
AGACAGCAGAATATGGGCCAAACAGGATATCTGTGGTAAGCAGTTCCTG
