[The description below was written by a language model from this plasmid's Addgene catalogue record.]
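Description:
MDH1-PGK-GFP microRNA-10b is a retroviral mammalian expression plasmid for ectopic expression of the human microRNA miR-10b. It is built on the MDH1-PGK-GFP 2.0 backbone (about 7 kb without insert), propagated in E. coli as a high-copy plasmid under ampicillin selection. No feature table accompanies the record, so the bacterial origin, the retroviral LTRs and the packaging signal are not individually documented, although elements of this kind are implied by the vector type.

The insert is a 315 bp fragment of the human MIR10B locus, PCR-amplified from normal human genomic DNA and cloned between EcoRI and XhoI sites, both of which remain intact. It comprises the miR-10b stem-loop together with roughly 100 bp of native flanking sequence on each side. Keeping this genomic context is a common design, because the flanks allow the transcript to be recognised as a primary microRNA and processed by the cell's endogenous machinery into the mature miRNA. The record does not state which promoter drives the miRNA-containing transcript. The backbone name indicates a PGK promoter-driven GFP cassette, which would serve as a fluorescent marker for identifying or sorting transduced cells, and no mammalian drug selection marker is listed.

The plasmid is intended for packaging into retroviral particles, which are then used to transduce mammalian cells for stable miR-10b overexpression. The associated publication concerns the role of miR-10b in initiating tumour invasion and metastasis in breast cancer, pointing to gain-of-function studies of this miRNA as the main application. Distribution is limited to academic and nonprofit users.
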