Addgene plasmid #16070: MDH1-PGK-GFP microRNA-10b
Depositing lab: Bob Weinberg. Depositing organization: Whitehead Institute for Biomedical Research. Publication: Tumour invasion and metastasis initiated by microRNA-10b in breast cancer. Ma L, Teruya-Feldstein J, Weinberg RA. Nature. 2007 Oct 11. 449(7163):682-8. 10.1038/nature06174 PubMed 17898713.
Backbone
  Vector backbone: MDH1-PGK-GFP 2.0
  Backbone size w/o insert (bp): 6963
  Vector type: Mammalian Expression, Retroviral, RNAi
Growth in bacteria
  Bacterial resistance: Ampicillin, 100 μg/mL
  Growth temperature: 37°C
  Growth strain: DH5alpha
  Copy number: High Copy
Gene/Insert
  Gene/Insert name: microRNA-10b (alt name: miR-10b)
  Species: H. sapiens (human)
  Insert size (bp): 315
  Entrez Gene: MIR10B (a.k.a. MIRN10B, hsa-mir-10b, miRNA10B, mir-10b)
  Cloning method: Restriction Enzyme; 5′ cloning site EcoRI (not destroyed); 3′ cloning site XhoI (not destroyed)
  Sequencing primers: 5′ EGFP-C; 3′ ggatcccaatatttgcatgtcgc
Terms and licenses: Academic/Nonprofit Terms; Industry Terms: Not Available to Industry
Depositor comments: The miRNA gene was PCR-amplified from normal human genomic DNA and cloned into the MDH1-PGK-GFP 2.0 retroviral vector. It includes miR-10b stem-loop and ~100bp flanking sequences on both sides.
How to cite: MDH1-PGK-GFP microRNA-10b was a gift from Bob Weinberg (Addgene plasmid # 16070 ; http://n2t.net/addgene:16070 ; RRID:Addgene_16070)
